>Addgene plasmid #191622 | pXD70LacZ7-DadR/DadS-Pdadh-LacZ | addgene full sequence | sequence record 375780 | Addgene NGS Result
GCTGCCGCCAAGCTTGCTGGGGCTTTTCTTTTTCAAATAAAACGAAAGGCTCAGTCGAAAGACTGGGCCT
TTCGTTTTATCTGTTGTTTGTCGGTGAACGCTCTCTACTAGAGGAGCTCATGCCGGCGGCACCTCGCTAA
CGGATTCACCACTCCAAGAATTGGAGCCAATCAATTCTTGCGGAGAACTGTGAATGCGCAAACCAACCCT
TGGCAGAACATATCCATCGCGTCCGCCATCTCCAGCAGCCGCACGCGGCGCATCTCGGGCCGCGTTGCTG
GCGTTTTTCCATAGGCTCCGCCCCCCTGACGAGCATCACAAAAATCGACGCTCAAGTCAGAGGTGGCGAA
ACCCGACAGGACTATAAAGATACCAGGCGTTTCCCCCTGGAAGCTCCCTCGTGCGCTCTCCTGTTCCGAC
CCTGCCGCTTACCGGATACCTGTCCGCCTTTCTCCCTTCGGGAAGCGTGGCGCTTTCTCATAGCTCACGC
TGTAGGTATCTCAGTTCGGTGTAGGTCGTTCGCTCCAAGCTGGGCTGTGTGCACGAACCCCCCGTTCAGC
CCGACCGCTGCGCCTTATCCGGTAACTATCGTCTTGAGTCCAACCCGGTAAGACACGACTTATCGCCACT
GGCAGCAGCCACTGGTAACAGGATTAGCAGAGCGAGGTATGTAGGCGGTGCTACAGAGTTCTTGAAGTGG
TGGCCTAACTACGGCTACACTAGAAGGACAGTATTTGGTATCTGCGCTCTGCTGAAGCCAGTTACCTTCG
GAAAAAGAGTTGGTAGCTCTTGATCCGGCAAACAAACCACCGCTGGTAGCGGTGGTTTTTTTGTTTGCAA
GCAGCAGATTACGCGCAGAAAAAAAGGATCTCAAGAAGATCCTTTGATCTTTTCTACGGGGTCTGACGCT
CAGTGGAACGAAAACTCACGTTAAGGGATTTTGGTCATGAGATTATCAAAAAGGATCTTCACCTAGATCC
TTTTAAATTAAAAATGAAGTTTTAAATCAATCTAAAGTATATATGAGTAAACTTGGTCTGACAGTTACCA
ATGCTTAATCAGTGAGGCACCTATCTCAGCGATCTGTCTATTTCGTTCATCCATAGTTGCCTGACTCCCC
GTCGTGTAGATAACTACGATACGGGAGGGCTTACCATCTGGCCCCAGTGCTGCAATGATACCGCGAGACC
CACGCTCACCGGCTCCAGATTTATCAGCAATAAACCAGCCAGCCGGAAGGGCCGAGCGCAGAAGTGGTCC
TGCAACTTTATCCGCCTCCATCCAGTCTATTAATTGTTGCCGGGAAGCTAGAGTAAGTAGTTCGCCAGTT
AATAGTTTGCGCAACGTTGTTGCCATTGCTGCAGGCATCGTGGTGTCACGCTCGTCGTTTGGTATGGCTT
CATTCAGCTCCGGTTCCCAACGATCAAGGCGAGTTACATGATCCCCCATGTTGTGCAAAAAAGCGGTTAG
CTCCTTCGGTCCTCCGATCGTTGTCAGAAGTAAGTTGGCCGCAGTGTTATCACTCATGGTTATGGCAGCA
CTGCATAATTCTCTTACTGTCATGCCATCCGTAAGATGCTTTTCTGTGACTGGTGAGTACTCAACCAAGT
CATTCTGAGAATAGTGTATGCGGCGACCGAGTTGCTCTTGCCCGGCGTCAACACGGGATAATACCGCGCC
ACATAGCAGAACTTTAAAAGTGCTCATCATTGGAAAACGTTCTTCGGGGCGAAAACTCTCAAGGATCTTA
CCGCTGTTGAGATCCAGTTCGATGTAACCCACTCGTGCACCCAACTGATCTTCAGCATCTTTTACTTTCA
CCAGCGTTTCTGGGTGAGCAAAAACAGGAAGGCAAAATGCCGCAAAAAAGGGAATAAGGGCGACACGGAA
ATGTTGAATACTCATACTCTTCCTTTTTCAATATTATTGAAGCATTTATCAGGGTTATTGTCTCATGAGC
GGATACATATTTGAATGTATTTAGAAAAATAAACAAATAGGGGTTCCGCGCACATTTCCCCGAAAAGTGC
CACCTGACGTCTAAGAAACCATTATTATCATGACATTAACCTATAAAAATAGGCGTATCACGAGGCCCTT
TCGTCTTCAAGGCGAAAAAACCCCGCCGAAGCGGGGTTTTTTGCGAAATATAATGACCCTCTTGATAACC
CAAGAGGGCATTTTTTAGGAACGGTTATTTGATTATTAATCCGGCGGCAACTGAAACGATTCGGATCCTG
TATTACTATTCTGAATTCGCGGCCGCTTCTAGATTCATTCCGAAACGGAATGGATGAAATCGAGCGCCTC
CTGCTTGTCGCCCACGCCCAGCTTGCGGTACACGCTGCCCAGCACGTCGGCCACCTCGTCGCGCGTCAGC
GCCAGCTCGCCCTGGATCGCCTCGAAGCCGCGCTCCTCCACGTACAGGATGAGCGCGCCCAGCTCGCGCC
GGTCGAGCCCGCAGCGCTCGGCCGCGAGCCGGCACTTGCAGCGAAGCGCCGTGTCGCACGCGGCCGCAGG
CGAGCCGTCGACGGCACCCCCGCCCGCCGCTGCGCCCGCCGTCGCGCCCGCAACCCCCGCGCCCGCCGAA
CCCTGCCCGTCGCGCGCCGCGCGCACCAGCAGCTCGGTGGCGCGCAGCAGCTTCTCCATCTGCCGCGCCT
GGGCGTACAGCACGCCGCCCGCCTCGGTCAGGCTCACGCCGCTGCGGTCGCGCACGAACAGGTCGGCCCC
GAATTCGCGCTCCAACAAGGCCACGTGCTTGCTCAGCGTCGACTGCGTCAGATGCAGCTCGCGCGCGGCG
GCCGTGAAGCTGCCGCAATCGGCCACCTTCGCGAACTCGTGCAGATACGCCGTCTCCATCGCCTCAGACC
GCCTCGTCCTGCGCGGCCGTCTCGTGGGCCAGGTCGATGAGCTCCTGGCGATTGTCCACGCCCGTCTTCT
GGTAGATGTGGCGGATATGCGTGCTCACCGTGCCCGCCGAGATGAACAGCGTCTCCTGGATGCGCGAGAT
GGTGCGGCCCTCCAGCAGCAGCGGAAGCACGTCGGTCTCGCGCGGCGACAGGGCGAAGCGCTCCGCGATC
AGCGCGCACGGATCCACCGGGTCGGCCGGGTCGTCGGCGGCCTCTTCGGGCACCGTGCCCATCAGGCTGA
CCTCGCCGATGCCGATTTTGATGAGGTCGGTCTCCGTGAACAGGAACAAATGCGCGATGAACAGCAGCGA
CACGGCCACCAGCGTGACCAGCGTGAGGTCGAACATGCTGACCCCGGTCGCCTCCAGCGAATGGGCGAAC
AGCTGGCCTGCGGTCTCGCCGCCGTACAGCGCCACGAACCCCAGGCCGATCGTCCGCGCCGGGCTCACGC
GGAAGCTGGACGCCACGTCGATGCACACCACGCACAGCACCAGCACGAAGCAGTGGTAGCCGCCGAAGAT
AAGCGCGCTCGAATACGTGTTGTTGTCGGCCATGAACGGCGTGGACAAGCATCCCAAGCACAGCATCAGC
ATGGAGACGCGGTACGAGAAGAACACGCTGTCGCGCTGCAGGAACACGGCTATCAGGCAGATGGCCAACG
CTCCGATGAAGCCCGCCAGAAACAGGTACGTGCCGAAGATGTCCTGCACCTCGTAGGTTTTGAACCCCGA
CACCACGTCGAAGAACCCCATCAACATGCCGATGAGCACCGCGCCCAGAAGCGCCTTCGCGAACAGGGTC
GCCGTATGGCGCGACAAAGGCTGCTCGGGCTCGCGCGGCAGCTGCGGCGTATCGGGCGCGCTGCGCCTGA
GAGCTGCCGCCGAAAGCACGGGCATGACAACGATGAGCACGATGACGGGTATCGCCGGCCCTACGATCAG
CAAGAACCCCACGACGAACGCGATGCACAGCGACGAGGCAAGCTCCACAAGCGCCAAGCGGCCTCCCAGC
CCCGACTCGAGCTCGATCCAGCACAAGAACAGCACGGCCGAGCCCGTGCCGGTCATGACCGCGCTCAGGC
CCAGCACCAGCATGCCGACGGGCGTGGTAGGATCGGAGAACGGCGTGAGCACGCTGCCCGCGCTCATCAT
GATGGCCGATCCCAGCACGATGGAGCGGTTGCCGCTCACCCGCTCGCGCCGCACGATGACGGAGACGAAC
AGCATGGTCACCACCATGGCCACCAGCGATATGATCAGGCTGACGTACAGCGAGCCGCGCACGTCCGACG
AGAAGCCGTACGGCACGATGCTGTAGAACATCATGAGCATCCAAAGCCATTGCAAGGCCGCGCCCGCGAT
GCGCTTGAGGGAAAGGCTCGTCCCCAACGCGGTATCCCATGCACTCCGAAGCTTTTCCATGCCCCACCCC
CTGTGAGCCCGTACATAACGTCGCTCGCGCCGACCCCTCTGTCGACGGGTTCGATTATACGGAAAAGATG
AGCGGCCCTCTTTGAGGAAACTATTCTAGTTTCAGAATAATTTATGACCTACGGTTAAAGTTTCCCCAGT
TCAAAGCACTATCGAATTTTTCATGATCACAAGATCATAAGAATTTATGATGCGGTCGAACCTGCTTTCC
AACCTTTGGACGATGCTCTGCACCCCCTCGCATCCGTATGGTCGGCCCAAGCGACACGGGGACTTTGCAC
CGGTTCGGAGCCCGAGGCTTCACCCGGCAGCCCCCCTCCCCGATCGCACGAACGAAGACGAGCAAGACGA
GAACGAGGAGAAAGAAGGAGGAGGAGTATGACCATGATTACGGATTCACTGGCCGTCGTTTTACAACGTC
GTGACTGGGAAAACCCTGGCGTTACCCAACTTAATCGCCTTGCAGCACATCCCCCTTTCGCCAGCTGGCG
TAATAGCGAAGAGGCCCGCACCGATCGCCCTTCCCAACAGTTGCGCAGCCTGAATGGCGAATGGCGCTTT
GCCTGGTTTCCGGCACCAGAAGCGGTGCCGGAAAGCTGGCTGGAGTGCGATCTTCCTGAGGCCGATACTG
TCGTCGTCCCCTCAAACTGGCAGATGCACGGTTACGATGCGCCCATCTACACCAACGTGACCTATCCCAT
TACGGTCAATCCGCCGTTTGTTCCCACGGAGAATCCGACGGGTTGTTACTCGCTCACATTTAATGTTGAT
GAAAGCTGGCTACAGGAAGGCCAGACGCGAATTATTTTTGATGGCGTTAACTCGGCGTTTCATCTGTGGT
GCAACGGGCGCTGGGTCGGTTACGGCCAGGACAGTCGTTTGCCGTCTGAATTTGACCTGAGCGCATTTTT
ACGCGCCGGAGAAAACCGCCTCGCGGTGATGGTGCTGCGCTGGAGTGACGGCAGTTATCTGGAAGATCAG
GATATGTGGCGGATGAGCGGCATTTTCCGTGACGTCTCGTTGCTGCATAAACCGACTACACAAATCAGCG
ATTTCCATGTTGCCACTCGCTTTAATGATGATTTCAGCCGCGCTGTACTGGAGGCTGAAGTTCAGATGTG
CGGCGAGTTGCGTGACTACCTACGGGTAACAGTTTCTTTATGGCAGGGTGAAACGCAGGTCGCCAGCGGC
ACCGCGCCTTTCGGCGGTGAAATTATCGATGAGCGTGGTGGTTATGCCGATCGCGTCACACTACGTCTGA
ACGTCGAAAACCCGAAACTGTGGAGCGCCGAAATCCCGAATCTCTATCGTGCGGTGGTTGAACTGCACAC
CGCCGACGGCACGCTGATTGAAGCAGAAGCCTGCGATGTCGGTTTCCGCGAGGTGCGGATTGAAAATGGT
CTGCTGCTGCTGAACGGCAAGCCGTTGCTGATTCGAGGCGTTAACCGTCACGAGCATCATCCTCTGCATG
GTCAGGTCATGGATGAGCAGACGATGGTGCAGGATATCCTGCTGATGAAGCAGAACAACTTTAACGCCGT
GCGCTGTTCGCATTATCCGAACCATCCGCTGTGGTACACGCTGTGCGACCGCTACGGCCTGTATGTGGTG
GATGAAGCCAATATTGAAACCCACGGCATGGTGCCAATGAATCGTCTGACCGATGATCCGCGCTGGCTAC
CGGCGATGAGCGAACGCGTAACGCGAATGGTGCAGCGCGATCGTAATCACCCGAGTGTGATCATCTGGTC
GCTGGGGAATGAATCAGGCCACGGCGCTAATCACGACGCGCTGTATCGCTGGATCAAATCTGTCGATCCT
TCCCGCCCGGTGCAGTATGAAGGCGGCGGAGCCGACACCACGGCCACCGATATTATTTGCCCGATGTACG
CGCGCGTGGATGAAGACCAGCCCTTCCCGGCTGTGCCGAAATGGTCCATCAAAAAATGGCTTTCGCTACC
TGGAGAGACGCGCCCGCTGATCCTTTGCGAATACGCCCACGCGATGGGTAACAGTCTTGGCGGTTTCGCT
AAATACTGGCAGGCGTTTCGTCAGTATCCCCGTTTACAGGGCGGCTTCGTCTGGGACTGGGTGGATCAGT
CGCTGATTAAATATGATGAAAACGGCAACCCGTGGTCGGCTTACGGCGGTGATTTTGGCGATACGCCGAA
CGATCGCCAGTTCTGTATGAACGGTCTGGTCTTTGCCGACCGCACGCCGCATCCAGCGCTGACGGAAGCA
AAACACCAGCAGCAGTTTTTCCAGTTCCGTTTATCCGGGCAAACCATCGAAGTGACCAGCGAATACCTGT
TCCGTCATAGCGATAACGAGCTCCTGCACTGGATGGTGGCGCTGGATGGTAAGCCGCTGGCAAGCGGTGA
AGTGCCTCTGGATGTCGCTCCACAAGGTAAACAGTTGATTGAACTGCCTGAACTACCGCAGCCGGAGAGC
GCCGGGCAACTCTGGCTCACAGTACGCGTAGTGCAACCGAACGCGACCGCATGGTCAGAAGCCGGGCACA
TCAGCGCCTGGCAGCAGTGGCGTCTGGCGGAAAACCTCAGTGTGACGCTCCCCGCCGCGTCCCACGCCAT
CCCGCATCTGACCACCAGCGAAATGGATTTTTGCATCGAGCTGGGTAATAAGCGTTGGCAATTTAACCGC
CAGTCAGGCTTTCTTTCACAGATGTGGATTGGCGATAAAAAACAACTGCTGACGCCGCTGCGCGATCAGT
TCACCCGTGCACCGCTGGATAACGACATTGGCGTAAGTGAAGCGACCCGCATTGACCCTAACGCCTGGGT
CGAACGCTGGAAGGCGGCGGGCCATTACCAGGCCGAAGCAGCGTTGTTGCAGTGCACGGCAGATACACTT
GCTGATGCGGTGCTGATTACGACCGCTCACGCGTGGCAGCATCAGGGGAAAACCTTATTTATCAGCCGGA
AAACCTACCGGATTGATGGTAGTGGTCAAATGGCGATTACCGTTGATGTTGAAGTGGCGAGCGATACACC
GCATCCGGCGCGGATTGGCCTGAACTGCCAGCTGGCGCAGGTAGCAGAGCGGGTAAACTGGCTCGGATTA
GGGCCGCAAGAAAACTATCCCGACCGCCTTACTGCCGCCTGTTTTGACCGCTGGGATCTGCCATTGTCAG
ACATGTATACCCCGTACGTCTTCCCGAGCGAAAACGGTCTGCGCTGCGGGACGCGCGAATTGAATTATGG
CCCACACCAGTGGCGCGGCGACTTCCAGTTCAACATCAGCCGCTACAGTCAACAGCAACTGATGGAAACC
AGCCATCGCCATCTGCTGCACGCGGAAGAAGGCACATGGCTGAATATCGACGGTTTCCATATGGGGATTG
GTGGCGACGACTCCTGGAGCCCGTCAGTATCGGCGGAATTCCAGCTGAGCGCCGGTCGCTACCATTACCA
GTTGGTCTGGTGTCAAAAATAAACTAGTCGACTCACACTGGCTCACCTTCGGGTGGGCCTTTCTGCGTTT
ATATACTAGAGAGAGAATATAAAAAGCCAGATTATTAATCCGGCTTTTTTATTATTTAATTCCTGTTATA
AAAAAAGGATCAATTTTGAACTCTCTCCCAAAGTTGATCCCTTAACGATCTAAAACAATTCATCCAGTAA
AATATAATATTTTATTTTCTCCCAATCAGGCTTGATCCCCAGTAAGTCAAAAAATAGCTCGACATACTGT
TCTTCCCCGATATCCTCCCTGATCGACCGGACGCAGAAGGCAATGTCATACCACTTGTCCGCCCTGCCGC
TTCTCCCAAGATCAATAAAGCCACTTACTTTGCCATCTTTCACAAAGATGTTGCTGTCTCCCAGGTCGCC
GTGGGAAAAGACAAGTTCCTCTTCGGGCTTTTCCGTCTTTAAAAAATCATACAGCTCGCGCGGATCTTTA
AATGGAGTGTCTTCTTCCCAGTTTTCGCAATCCACATCGGCCAGATCGTTATTCAGTAAGTAATCCAATT
CGGCTAAGCGGCTGTCTAAGCTATTCGTATAGGGACAATCCGATATGTCGATGGAGTGAAAGAGCCTGAT
GCACTCCGCATACAGCTCGATAATCTTTTCAGGGCTTTGTTCATCTTCATACTCTTCCGAGCAAAGGACG
CCATCGGCCTCACTCATGAGCAGATTGCTCCAGCCATCATGCCGTTCAAAGTGCAGGACCTTTGGAACAG
GCAGCTTTCCTTCCAGCCATAGCATCATGTCCTTTTCCCGTTCCACATCATAGGTGGTCCCTTTATACCG
GCTGTCCGTCATTTTTAAATATAGGTTTTCATTTTCTCCCACCAGCTTATATACCTTAGCAGGAGACATT
CCTTCCGTATCTTTTACGCAGCGGTATTTTTCGATCAGTTTTTTCAATTCCGGTGATATTCTCATTTTAG
CCATTTATTATTTCCTTCCTCTTTTCTACAGTATTTAAAGATACCCCAAGAAGCTAATTATAACAAGACG
AACTCCAATTCACTGTTCCTTGCATTCTAAAACCTTAAATACCAGAAAACAGCTTTTTCAAAGTTGTTTT
CAAAGTTGGCGTATAACATAGTATCGACGGAGCCGATTTTGAAACCACAATTATGATAGAATTTACAAGC
TATAAGGTTATTGTCCTGGGTTTCAAGCATTAGTCCATGCAAGTTTTTATGCTTTGCCCATTCTATAGAT
ATATTGATAAGAAGACTGGAATGCCCGCTCCGCCGGGATTATTCGAAAGCGCATCGTCCAAGCGAGACCG
TCTGCATTCGGAAATCTCGGCCGGTTCGCGCCGAGGAAGCCCATCTGGCTGCATCCCAAATCGACACACA
ACGCACGGAGGCCCCGGCGATCGCCGGGGCCTCCGAATCATGCGCATCGTGGAAGCGAAGCTCCGCAAAA
AACCCCGCTTCAGCGGGGTTTTTTCGCGTCGCACCTCCTTGTCGTGTATTACAGGTACTACTATAACACA
TCATCTAGCCCGCCCGCGATACGTCCTCTGCGGTGCAGCGTGGTCGCGGTTCCACGCATCCGCCGCCCGC
TGCGCATCGCGCAGCACGTCATTAAGGCTCTGTTGCCTTGGCTGTTCCCTGCGCATCAGATATTCGAGCG
GGCGCGATATTCGACTTCTAAGCTCTTCCACTTTGATTCGCATTCCCGCAACTCCTGCTCTGATGCGGCT
CGCGAGTCCATCGCACTTAACAACGATGTTATCGAGGATTGCGCCGCGCTCAGCTTTTCCCGCAGCTTCC
CAGCCCCGAACCTCGGTAGCGATGGGTTGAAGCTCTCCAATGTCTCGCGCAACTCCGTCCGCTCGTTGCC
GAAGACACTCCAATCGGTCTTGCTCATCTTCGATATCGAGCTTCACGTCCTCGAGCTGGCTGTCAAGCTC
GGCAAGGTCACCCTCCTTGTCGGCAATCTCGGTAACAAGCTCTGCCTTACGCGTTTCGGCATCATTCAGT
AAAGCGGCGGCTTCTTCCCTAGCCGCCGCGACGATTCGCGCCGCTTCGTCCTTCGCAGGTTCAACCACGG
CCTTATCGACCGCACAGCGTACCTTGTCGATATCCACGGACTTGTCCGTGTATACACGCTGCGCCCGCGT
CTCCTCGTCAAGCTCGATTGCAGGGCGGTAGCCCATGCGCCCCTCTAGGTAATCCCCAAGCTCCTTGTGC
ATGCTCCGGTAGAAGCTGCGGGGGCACATCTGCTTGTAGTTGAACCGTCCATCTAGGATGGGCGTGAACG
GCACGTGCATGTGGTCGCGGGCGGGCGTGCCATCCTTCAACACCTCGTCCTTGTGGACGTACCCGCCCAT
CATGTTCTCGATGCCGAACTTCTTCGACAGGTACCAGTACGTGAGACGGAAGAACCTGTCCTCATCGCCC
TTGCGCACATTGTCGGGAAGCGTCACAACAACGTCAGCCATAACGACCGCATCCTTGCGCGTGGCACGCT
TCCCTGCGGCCTTCTGGGCCTCGTTCACGCGCTCGATGCGGCTCTCCACCGTGCCCCAGTTCGGCTCGCC
ATCGCGCGGCTCCACGCGCCCCACAACGAGCTTGCCGTCCTTGTTCGTGTAGTGGCCGACCACCAAGTCG
TTCTTGATGCGCTCGGGGTCGATGTTGTCGCGCTCCAGGCTGCTGCGGTCGCGGCGGTAGTGGGCAAGCA
TGTGCCCGACCGATGGAGCCTTGTATTTCGCGATGTGAGCCATGGAAACCTCCGAACCGTACAGACTTAA
TCGACTAAAGTCTAGCACGTTAGACCTTAGCTACGCTAAGGACGTGGCAGGGCCAGCCCTGCACCCGCTC
GGGCGTTCCCCCCGAGACCCCCCAGCCCTTGCCCGTTCGCGGCTTCGCTCACGGCCCTCGGGCCATCGGC
GCGAGCGCCGAACGGAGGGACTTCGCCCCTCCGAACCACCCCTCAATCTACCTGCGGTTCGGCACACGGC
ACACGGCACTATTAGGGGGGCCGTCGTAGTGGCCCCCCTGTGGTCATTTGTCATTTGTCATTTGTCACAT
TATTTTTCGGACACATTATTTTTCGGACGTAGTTAGCGAAAAATAATGAGCCGCCCGATTCTGCAGGTCT
CATCCAGTCGAGACACGGGCAAGGAAAGGGTCGATGGAGCAGAGCGTCCATCGACCCTTAATCAAGTCTG
GTCTATTCGGTTGGCCGTCGCGTCAATTCCGCAATCCGTGAACGAGTCGGCTTAGATCTGCGCGAGCGCA
GACCACGCCGCCCCGTAGTCACGCATTGCTGCATTGACCCGACTACTCTTTGGCACCTGACTGTTCCACG
CACTTGCGCTTACGTTCGGCGTTCAGATAGTTCCCGCGACAATAGCGCTCGAGAATCGAGTTGTACCCCA
CGATGATTTCGCGGTACTGCTCGGGAAACTCCCTCAGCGCCGCAGCCGTGAAATCGTTGATGGTCTCGAA
CCTCTCGCACATGATGAAGCCGACCAACTCGAAGAGCATGTCCTGCTTGTCCTTAGTCGAGAGCTGTTCG
AGCTGACCAATGTCGAAGTTGTTTCCCTCGATGCGTGCTTCGACCGGATACAGCTCCTTGCCCTTCTTGC
GACAGGAAGCCGTGTCGTGAATCAGATAGTCATACGCATGCCTGATGTTGTTGATTGGCTCGGCTGACGA
ACAGCACTTCTTGCCGTCCGCGCTCAATCGGTTCAAGACGTTGATGATTGCCTTGCGTGTCGTGTTGCCG
CCCCAGACAACAATGACGTGCGCATGCGTCTTGCGCTGCTTGCTCTTCTGGTCATGGTCTATGTCGTGAA
CCGCATAAGCGAAAGGCACTTGAAGAATGTCGTCTATCTCGTCCTGCCAGTCATCGCGCATGTTCTCTGG
GTAGCAGATGCCCTCCCAGAGCTTCACCTTCGTCTCGCCAGCGTTTGCCGCCATGCTATAATCTCCTTGT
CTCGAATGCCCCT
Features (pLannotate 1.2.2; 9 found; start..end, strand, type, name):
     34..105     +  terminator     rrnB T1 terminator: transcription terminator T1 from the E. coli rrnB gene
    286..874     -  rep_origin     ori: high-copy-number ColE1/pMB1/pBR322/pUC origin of replication
   1045..1905    -  CDS            AmpR: β-lactamase; bla; confers resistance to ampicillin, carbenicillin, and related antibiotics
   1906..2010    -  promoter       AmpR promoter: bla
   2253..2272    +  misc_feature   BioBrick prefix: BioBrick prefix for parts that start with "ATG"
   4718..7789    +  CDS            lacZ: BGAL_ECOLI - Experimental evidence at protein level: Swiss-Prot protein existence level 1. From Escherichia coli (strain K12).
   7810..7837    +  terminator     T7Te terminator: phage T7 early transcription terminator
   7960..8754    -  CDS            KanR: aminoglycoside phosphotransferase; aphA-3; confers resistance to kanamycin
   8850..9065    -  CDS            satA (fragment): STA_BACSU - Also known as yyaR. Experimental evidence at protein level: Swiss-Prot protein existence level 1. Involved in resistance to streptothricin, a broad-spectrum antibiotic produced by streptomycetes. Detoxifies streptothricin via acetylation of the beta amino group of the first beta-lysyl moiety of streptothricin. From Bacillus subtilis (strain 168).
