[The description below was written by a language model from this plasmid's Addgene catalogue record and pLannotate feature annotations shown in this document.]
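Description:
pXD70LacZ7-DadR/DadS-Pdadh-LacZ is an 11.8 kb E. coli–Eggerthella lenta shuttle plasmid built on the pXD69m2 backbone and used as a β-galactosidase transcriptional reporter in this human gut Actinobacterium. For propagation in E. coli it carries a high-copy ColE1/pUC-type origin and an ampicillin resistance cassette (β-lactamase with its native bla promoter). An aphA-3 aminoglycoside phosphotransferase gene provides kanamycin resistance, which the record names as the shuttle marker. A short fragment resembling a streptothricin acetyltransferase gene lies next to KanR and is probably a remnant of the original resistance cassette. The replicon that maintains the plasmid in E. lenta is not annotated. It presumably sits in the roughly 2.7 kb unannotated stretch downstream of the kanamycin marker, but the record does not state this.

The payload is the full-length E. coli lacZ coding sequence placed under Pdadh, the promoter of the E. lenta dopamine dehydroxylase gene, and followed by the phage T7Te early terminator. An rrnB T1 terminator elsewhere in the backbone helps insulate the cassette from read-through transcription. According to the catalogue description, the plasmid also encodes the transcriptional regulators DadR and DadS. Neither these genes nor Pdadh were recognised by the automated annotation, though the roughly 2.4 kb gap between a BioBrick prefix and the start of lacZ is the likely location. Supplying the regulators together with their target promoter lets β-galactosidase activity report Pdadh activation, so the construct can be used to study how DadR/DadS control expression of the dopamine dehydroxylase.
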