Addgene plasmid #191622: pXD70LacZ7-DadR/DadS-Pdadh-LacZ
Purpose: E. coli - Eggerthella lenta shuttle plasmid (KanR), Pdadh dopamine dehydroxylase promoter-lacZ with transcriptional regulators DadR/DadS
Depositing lab: Emily Balskus. Depositing organization: Harvard University. Publication: Genetic manipulation of the human gut bacterium Eggerthella lenta reveals a widespread family of transcriptional regulators. Dong X, Guthrie BGH, Alexander M, Noecker C, Ramirez L, Glasser NR, Turnbaugh PJ, Balskus EP. Nat Commun. 2022 Dec 9;13(1):7624. doi: 10.1038/s41467-022-33576-3. PubMed 36494336.
Backbone
  Vector backbone: pXD69m2
  Vector type: Bacterial Expression
Growth in bacteria
  Bacterial resistance: Ampicillin and Kanamycin, 100 & 50 μg/mL
  Growth temperature: 37°C
  Growth strain: DH5alpha
  Copy number: High Copy
Gene/Insert
  Gene/Insert name: lacZ
  Species: E. coli
Terms and licenses: Academic/Nonprofit Terms; Industry Terms: Not Available to Industry
How to cite: pXD70LacZ7-DadR/DadS-Pdadh-LacZ was a gift from Emily Balskus (Addgene plasmid # 191622 ; http://n2t.net/addgene:191622 ; RRID:Addgene_191622)
